>Addgene plasmid #222724 | pNP566 | addgene full sequence | sequence record 440090 | Addgene NGS Result
GAATTCCGGATGAGCATTCATCAGGCGGGCAAGAATGTGAATAAAGGCCGGATAAAACTTGTGCTTATTT
TTCTTTACGGTCTTTAAAAAGGCCGTAATATCCAGCTGAACGGTCTGGTTATAGGTACATTGAGCAACTG
ACTGAAATGCCTCAAAATGTTCTTTACGATGCCATTGGGATATATCAACGGTGGTATATCCAGTGATTTT
TTTCTCCATTTTAGCTTCCTTAGCTCCTGAAAATCTCGATAACTCAAAAAATACGCCCGGTAGTGATCTT
ATTTCATTATGGTGAAAGTTGGAACCTCTTACGTGCCGATCAACGTCTCATTTTCGCCAAAAGTTGGCCC
AGGGCTTCCCGGTATCAACAGGGACACCAGGATTTATTTATTCTGCGAAGTGATCTTCCGTCACAGGTAT
TTATTCGGCGCAAAGTGCGTCGGGTGATGCTGCCAACTTACTGATTTAGTGTATGATGGTGTTTTTGAGG
TGCTCCAGTGGCTTCTGTTTCTATCAGCTGTCCCTCCTGTTCAGCTACTGACGGGGTGGTGCGTAACGGC
AAAAGCACCGCCGGACATCAGCGCTAGCGGAGTGTATACTGGCTTACTATGTTGGCACTGATGAGGGTGT
CAGTGAAGTGCTTCATGTGGCAGGAGAAAAAAGGCTGCACCGGTGCGTCAGCAGAATATGTGATACAGGA
TATATTCCGCTTCCTCGCTCACTGACTCGCTACGCTCGGTCGTTCGACTGCGGCGAGCGGAAATGGCTTA
CGAACGGGGCGGAGATTTCCTGGAAGATGCCAGGAAGATACTTAACAGGGAAGTGAGAGGGCCGCGGCAA
AGCCGTTTTTCCATAGGCTCCGCCCCCCTGACAAGCATCACGAAATCTGACGCTCAAATCAGTGGTGGCG
AAACCCGACAGGACTATAAAGATACCAGGCGTTTCCCCCTGGCGGCTCCCTCGTGCGCTCTCCTGTTCCT
GCCTTTCGGTTTACCGGTGTCATTCCGCTGTTATGGCCGCGTTTGTCTCATTCCACGCCTGACACTCAGT
TCCGGGTAGGCAGTTCGCTCCAAGCTGGACTGTATGCACGAACCCCCCGTTCAGTCCGACCGCTGCGCCT
TATCCGGTAACTATCGTCTTGAGTCCAACCCGGAAAGACATGCAAAAGCACCACTGGCAGCAGCCACTGG
TAATTGATTTAGAGGAGTTAGTCTTGAAGTCATGCGCCGGTTAAGGCTAAACTGAAAGGACAAGTTTTGG
TGACTGCGCTCCTCCAAGCCAGTTACCTCGGTTCAAAGAGTTGGTAGCTCAGAGAACCTTCGAAAAACCG
CCCTGCAAGGCGGTTTTTTCGTTTTCAGAGCAAGAGATTACGCGCAGACCAAAACGATCTCAAGAAGATC
ATCTTATTAATCAGATAAAATATTTCTAGATTTCAGTGCAATTTATCTCTTCAAATGTAGCACCTGAAGT
CAGCCCCATACGATATAAGTTGTAATTCTCATGTTTGACAGCTTATCATCGATAAGCTTGCCTGGGCCGG
GTAATACCACCATCAGGCCTACAGATGAGCTCGCCCCAACGAGGCAGGTAGTGCTCAGTATCTCTATCAC
TGATAGGGATGTCAATCTCTATCACTGATAGGGAGAAATTGTTATCCGCTCAGAGGGCACAATCCTATTC
CGCGCTATCCGACAATCTCCAAGACATTAGGTGGCTCGATCCCGCGAAATTAATACGACTCACTATAGGG
GAATTGTGAGCGGATAACAATTCCCCTCTAGAAATAATTTTGTTTAACTTTAAGAAGGAGATATACCATG
GAGCACGAACTACATTATATTGGAATAGACACCGCGAAAGAAAAGCTGGATGTGGACGTGCTGCGCCCAG
ATGGTAGACACCGTACCAAGAAGTTCGCGAACACCACCAAAGGTCACGATGAACTTGTGTCTTGGCTGAA
GGGCCACAAAATCGATCATGCGCACATCTGCATTGAAGCAACCGGTACATACATGGAACCGGTAGCGGAG
TGTCTGTACGACGCTGGTTATATTGTTTCCGTGATTAACCCGGCGTTGGGCAAGGCATTCGCTCAAAGCG
AAGGTTTGCGTAATAAGACCGATACCGTTGATGCGCGCATGCTAGCGGAGTTCTGCCGTCAAAAACGCCC
AGCAGCTTGGGAAGCTCCGCATCCGCTGGAACGTGCTTTGCGCGCACTCGTCGTGCGCCACCAGGCGCTG
ACGGACATGCATACCCAAGAGCTGAATCGTACCGAAACCGCCCGTGAAGTTCAGCGTCCGAGCATCGACG
CCCATCTGCTGTGGCTGGAGGCAGAGCTGAAGCGCCTGGAGAAACAAATTAAAGACCTGACTGACGACGA
CCCGGATATGAAACATCGTCGCAAGTTGTTGGAGTCGATCCCGGGTATTGGCGAGAAAACGAGCGCGGTT
TTGCTGGCGTACATCGGCTTAAAGGACCGTTTTGCGCACGCGCGCCAGTTTGCTGCATTCGCTGGCCTGA
CTCCGCGTCGTTATGAAAGCGGCTCAAGCGTTCGTGGTGCATCTCGTATGAGCAAGGCGGGCCATGTTAG
CCTGCGTCGTGCGTTGTACATGCCGGCTATGGTTGCGACCTCCAAAACCGAGTGGGGTCGTGCGTTTCGT
GATCGTCTGGCGGCCAACGGTAAAAAGGGCAAGGTGATCTTAGGTGCCATGATGCGTAAACTGGCCCAGG
TTGCATATGGCGTCCTGAAAAGCGGGGTCCCGTTTGATGCGTCCCGCCACAACCCGGTGGCCGCCTAATC
GAGCACCACCACCACCACCACTGAGATCCGGCTGCTAACAAAGCCCGAAAGGAAGCTGAGTTGGCTGCTG
CCACCGCTGAGCAATAACTAGCATAACCCCTTGGGGCCTCTAAACGGGTCTTGAGGGGTTTTTTGCTGAG
TTCAGTTCGGCGAGCGGAAATGGCTTACGAACGGGGCGGAGGGGCACCAATAACTGCCTTAAAAAAATTA
CGCCCCGCCCTGCCACTCATCGCAGTACTGTTGTAATTCATTAAGCATTCTGCCGACATGGAAGCCATCA
CAAACGGCATGATGAACCTGAATCGCCAGCGGCATCAGCACCTTGTCGCCTTGCGTATAATATTTGCCCA
TGGTGAAAACGGGGGCGAAGAAGTTGTCCATATTGGCCACGTTTAAATCAAAACTGGTGAAACTCACCCA
GGGATTGGCTGAGACGAAAAACATATTCTCAATAAACCCTTTAGGGAAATAGGCCAGGTTTTCACCGTAA
CACGCCACATCTTGCGAATATATGTGTAGAAACTGCCGGAAATCGTCGTGGTATTCACTCCAGAGCGATG
AAAACGTTTCAGTTTGCTCATGGAAAACGGTGTAACAAGGGTGAACACTATCCCATATCACCAGCTCACC
GTCTTTCATTGCCATACG
Features (pLannotate 1.2.2; 13 found; start..end, strand, type, name):
    220..322     -  promoter       cat promoter: promoter of the E. coli cat gene encoding chloramphenicol acetyltransferase
    443..586     +  mobile_element IS1 (fragment): prokaryotic transposable element IS1
    705..760     -  rep_origin     RSF ori (fragment): Plasmids containing the RSF 1030 origin of replication can be propagated in E. coli cells that contain additional plasmids with compatible origins.
    848..1393    -  rep_origin     p15A ori: Plasmids containing the medium-copy-number p15A origin of replication can be propagated in E. coli cells that contain a second plasmid with the ColE1 origin.
   1505..1529    +  promoter       tet promoter (fragment): E. coli promoter for tetracycline efflux protein gene
   1591..1644    -  promoter       PLtetO-1 promoter (fragment): modified phage lambda PL promoter with tet operator sites (Lutz and Bujard, 1997)
   1731..1749    +  promoter       T7 promoter: promoter for bacteriophage T7 RNA polymerase
   1750..1774    +  protein_bind   lac operator: The lac repressor binds to the lac operator to inhibit transcription in E. coli. This inhibition can be relieved by adding lactose or isopropyl-β-D-thiogalactopyranoside (IPTG). lac repressor encoded by lacI
   1789..1811    +  RBS            RBS: efficient ribosome binding site from bacteriophage T7 gene 10 (Olins and Rangwala, 1989)
   2804..2821    +  CDS            9xHis (fragment): 9xHis affinity tag
   2831..2880    +  CDS            SET1 (fragment): solubility-enhancement tag derived from T7 phage gene 10B
   2888..2935    +  terminator     T7 terminator: transcription terminator for bacteriophage T7 RNA polymerase
   3008..219     -  CDS            CmR (across the origin): chloramphenicol acetyltransferase; cat; confers resistance to chloramphenicol
