[The description below was written by a language model from this plasmid's Addgene catalogue record and pLannotate feature annotations shown in this document.]
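Description:
pNP566 is a small (about 3.4 kb) bacterial expression plasmid built on the pNP561 backbone. It replicates in E. coli from the p15A origin, which the record lists as low copy and which is compatible with ColE1-type plasmids, so it can be maintained alongside a second construct. Selection is by chloramphenicol, through a chloramphenicol acetyltransferase gene driven by its native cat promoter.

The payload is the IS621 recombinase from E. coli, placed in a classic T7 expression cassette: a T7 promoter followed directly by a lac operator, the strong phage T7 gene 10 ribosome binding site, the recombinase coding region, and a T7 terminator. Expression therefore depends on a host that supplies T7 RNA polymerase and can be induced by relieving lac repressor binding, for example with IPTG. No lacI gene is annotated on the plasmid. The recombinase carries a C-terminal 6xHis tag, which the automated annotation detects as a partial polyhistidine match at the end of the open reading frame. The recombinase coding sequence itself is not annotated in the feature table but would occupy the gap between the RBS and the His tag.

According to the stated purpose, the plasmid also carries the wild-type IS621 target sequence, so it provides both the enzyme and the target DNA substrate. The target site is not annotated, and its position is not given. Short fragment hits to a tet promoter, PLtetO-1, IS1, the RSF origin and a T7 gene 10B-derived tag are partial matches whose roles the record does not explain. The construct comes from work on bridge RNA-guided programmable recombination between target and donor DNA, where it would presumably be paired with separate constructs supplying the other components in E. coli.
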