Addgene plasmid #222724: pNP566
Purpose: pNP561 - IS621 WT Target with T7 Inducible IS621 Recombinase
Depositing lab: Patrick Hsu. Depositing organization: Arc Institute. Publication: Bridge RNAs direct programmable recombination of target and donor DNA. Durrant MG, Perry NT, Pai JJ, Jangid AR, Athukoralage JS, Hiraizumi M, McSpedon JP, Pawluk A, Nishimasu H, Konermann S, Hsu PD. Nature. 2024 Jun;630(8018):984-993. doi: 10.1038/s41586-024-07552-4. Epub 2024 Jun 26. PubMed 38926615.
Backbone
  Vector backbone: pNP561 - p15A Ori
  Vector type: Bacterial Expression
Growth in bacteria
  Bacterial resistance: Chloramphenicol, 25 μg/mL
  Growth temperature: 37°C
  Growth strain: NEB Stable
  Copy number: Low Copy
Gene/Insert
  Gene/Insert name: IS621 Recombinase
  Species: E. coli
  Tag / fusion protein: 6xHis (C terminal on insert)
  Cloning method: Golden Gate
Terms and licenses: Academic/Nonprofit Terms; Industry Terms: Not Available to Industry
Depositor comments: Please visit https://doi.org/10.1101/2024.01.24.577089 for bioRxiv preprint.
How to cite: pNP566 was a gift from Patrick Hsu (Addgene plasmid # 222724 ; http://n2t.net/addgene:222724 ; RRID:Addgene_222724)
